>Addgene plasmid #87253 | pCM189-ParB1::mCherry | addgene full sequence | sequence record 192211 | Addgene NGS Result
GAATTCTTATTACGATCCTCGCGCCCCCTACCCACCGTACTCGTCAATTCCAAGGGCATCGGTAAACATC
TGCTCAAACTCGAAGTCGGCCATATCCAGAGCGCCGTAGGGGGCGGAGTCGTGGGGGGTAAATCCCGGAC
CCGGGGAATCCCCGTCCCCCAACATGTCCAGATCGAAATCGTCTAGCGCGTCGGCATGCGCCATCGCCAC
GTCCTCGCCGTCTAAGTGGAGCTCGTCCCCCAGGCTGACATCGGTCGGGGGGGCCGTCGACAGTCTGCGC
GTGTGTCCCGCGGGGAGAAAGGACAGGCGCGGAGCCGCCAGCCCCGCCTCTTCGGGGGCGTCGTCGTCCG
GGAGATCGAGCAGGCCCTCGATGGTAGACCCGTAATTGTTTTTCGTACGCGCGCGGCTGTACGCGGACCC
ACTTTCACATTTAAGTTGTTTTTCTAATCCGCATATGATCAATTCAAGGCCGAATAAGAAGGCTGGCTCT
GCACCTTGGTGATCAAATAATTCGATAGCTTGTCGTAATAATGGCGGCATACTATCAGTAGTAGGTGTTT
CCCTTTCTTCTTTAGCGACTTGATGCTCTTGATCTTCCAATACGCAACCTAAAGTAAAATGCCCCACAGC
GCTGAGTGCATATAATGCATTCTCTAGTGAAAAACCTTGTTGGCATAAAAAGGCTAATTGATTTTCGAGA
GTTTCATACTGTTTTTCTGTAGGCCGTGTACCTAAATGTACTTTTGCTCCATCGCGATGACTTAGTAAAG
CACATCTAAAACTTTTAGCGTTATTACGTAAAAAATCTTGCCAGCTTTCCCCTTCTAAAGGGCAAAAGTG
AGTATGGTGCCTATCTAACATCTCAATGGCTAAGGCGTCGAGCAAAGCCCGCTTATTTTTTACATGCCAA
TACAATGTAGGCTGCTCTACACCTAGCTTCTGGGCGAGTTTACGGGTTGTTAAACCTTCGATTCCGACCT
CATTAAGCAGCTCTAATGCGCTGTTAATCACTTTACTTTTATCTAATCTAGACATATGAATTAATTCGGG
GCCGCGGAGGCTGGATCGGTCCCGGTGTCTTCTATGGAGGTCAAAACAGCGTGGATGGCGTCTCCAGGCG
ATCTGACGGTTCACTAAACGAGCTCTGCTTATATAGACCTCCCACCGTACACGCCTACCGCCCATTTGCG
TCAATGGGGCGGAGTTGTTACGACATTTTGGAAAGTCCCGTTGATTTTGGTGCCAAAACAAACTCCCATT
GACGTCAATGGGGTGGAGACTTGGAAATCCCCGTGAGTCAAACCGCTATCCACGCCCATTGATGTACTGC
CAAAACCGCATCACCATGGTAATAGCGATGACTAATACGTAGATGTACTGCCAAGTAGGAAAGTCCCATA
AGGTCATGTACTGGGCATAATGCCAGGCGGGCCATTTACCGTCATTGACGTCAATAGGGGGCGTACTTGG
CATATGATACACTTGATGTACTGCCAAGTGGGCAGTTTACCGTAAATACTCCACCCATTGACGTCAATGG
AAAGTCCCTATTGGCGTTACTATGGGAACATACGTCATTATTGACGTCAATGGGCGGGGGTCGTTGGGCG
GTCAGCCAGGCGGGCCATTTACCGTAAGTTATGTAACGCGGAACTCCATATATGGGCTATGAACTAATGA
CCCCGTAATTGATTACTATTAATAACTAGTCAATAATCAATGTCAACATGGCGGTAATGTTGGACATGAG
CCAATATAAATGTACATATTATGATATGGATACAACGTATGCAATGGGCCAAGCTCCTCGAGTAATTCGC
GCCACTTCTAAATAAGCGAATTTCTTATGATTTATGATTTTTATTATTAAATAAGTTATAAAAAAAATAA
GTGTATACAAATTTTAAAGTGACTCTTAGGTTTTAAAACGAAAATTCTTATTCTTGAGTAACTCTTTCCT
GTAGGTCAGGTTGCTTTCTCAGGTATAGTATGAGGTCGCTCTTATTGACCACACCTCTACCGGCAGATCC
GCTAGGGATAACAGGGTAATATAGATCAATTCCTCGATCGAGTTTACCACTCCCTATCAGTGATAGAGAA
AAGTGAAAGTCGAGTTTACCACTCCCTATCAGTGATAGAGAAAAGTGAAAGTCGAGTTTACCACTCCCTA
TCAGTGATAGAGAAAAGTGAAAGTCGAGTTTACCACTCCCTATCAGTGATAGAGAAAAGTGAAAGTCGAG
TTTACCACTCCCTATCAGTGATAGAGAAAAGTGAAAGTCGAGTTTACCACTCCCTATCAGTGATAGAGAA
AAGTGAAAGTCGAGTTTACCACTCCCTATCAGTGATAGAGAAAAGTGAAAGTCGAGCTCGGTACCCTATG
GCATGCATGTGCTCTGTATGTATATAAAACTCTTGTTTTCTTCTTTTCTCTAAATATTCTTTCCTTATAC
ATTAGGTCCTTTGTAGCATAAATTACTATACTTCTATAGACACGCAAACACAAATACACACACTAAATTA
CCGGATCAATTCGGGGGATCCTACCTGACGCTTTTTATCGCAACTCTCTACTGTTTCTCCATACCCGTTT
TTTTGGGCTAGCAGGAGGAATTGATGAAACCCTCCCAATTTGCCAAAGGATTCCAAGCGCGCCCGGATAT
CACGACGAGCGAGAAGCGCACGGCGCTTGATCGGCTCAATGCGATCGACGGCATCGTCAAGTCCGAGACG
CCGACCCCGGCGCCGACCAAATCCGCGAAGAAGGACATCGCACCGCCGCCTGCTCCGGAATTCACGATCG
ATCCGTCGATCGACGAATCGCAGCAATATCGCGCGTGGCGTCTCGAGAATCGCTATGCACCCGGGCAGGT
GATCGAGCTGCCGCTGAAGGCGATCAAGCACAGCCCGTTCAACCCGCGGCACTTCTATCTGAAATCGTCG
ATTGCCGAACTCGCGGTCAACCTCGCGAAGCAGGGACAGCAGCAGGCGATCCACGTGATTCCGGATTACG
ACAACCCGGGCACGTATTTCGTCAGCGATGGCGGGCGTCGCGTGCGGGCGCTGAAGGAAGCGAACAAGGA
ATCGGTCAAGGCGATCGTGATCGATGTGCCGATCGGCATCCAGAGCTACAAGCTCGGCTACGACCTGAAC
GTTCAGCGCGATTCGCAGACGGTGTTCGACAACGCCGTCGTGTGGCGCCGCTTCCTCGACGACAAGCATT
TCCAGAGCCAGAAAGAACTCTCCGAGCATCTCGGCCTCGACGAGTCGACGGTGGCCGTCGCGCTGTCGAT
CGGCAAGTTGCCGGAAGCGATCATGCAGGAAATGGTCGCACGCCCCGATCGCTTCGGATCGAACATGGCG
TATCAGGTCGGCCGCTATCACAATGCGCGCGGCACCGAGGCCACGCTGCGGCTGATCAACAAGATCGTGT
CGGACGATCTCAGCACGCGCCAGGTGTCGGACATCGTCAAGGGTCGCGTCGCGGCACAGGAGACGCCGAA
GCCTGCGGGCCGTCAGCGCTATGCGCAGCGTCTCGAGATCAAGCTCGGCGGCAAGTCGGTCGGCGACCTG
AAGTCGTATGGCGAAGACCGCATCGAATTGCGCCTGCGCGGCCTCCCGAAGGACAAGCGCGACGCGATTC
TCGAGCAGCTCGAGCGGATGCTGTTGTCGGAGCATATGGTGAGCAAGGGCGAGGAGGATAACATGGCCAT
CATCAAGGAGTTCATGCGCTTCAAGGTGCACATGGAGGGCTCCGTGAACGGCCACGAGTTCGAGATCGAG
GGCGAGGGCGAGGGCCGCCCCTACGAGGGCACCCAGACCGCCAAGCTGAAGGTGACCAAGGGTGGCCCCC
TGCCCTTCGCCTGGGACATCCTGTCCCCTCAGTTCATGTACGGCTCCAAGGCCTACGTGAAGCACCCCGC
CGACATCCCCGACTACTTGAAGCTGTCCTTCCCCGAGGGCTTCAAGTGGGAGCGCGTGATGAACTTCGAG
GACGGCGGCGTGGTGACCGTGACCCAGGACTCCTCCCTGCAGGACGGCGAGTTCATCTACAAGGTGAAGC
TGCGCGGCACCAACTTCCCCTCCGACGGCCCCGTAATGCAGAAGAAGACCATGGGCTGGGAGGCCTCCTC
CGAGCGGATGTACCCCGAGGACGGCGCCCTGAAGGGCGAGATCAAGCAGAGGCTGAAGCTGAAGGACGGC
GGCCACTACGACGCTGAGGTCAAGACCACCTACAAGGCCAAGAAGCCCGTGCAGCTGCCCGGCGCCTACA
ACGTCAACATCAAGTTGGACATCACCTCCCACAACGAGGACTACACCATCGTGGAACAGTACGAACGCGC
CGAGGGCCGCCACTCCACCGGCGGCATGGACGAGCTGTACAAGTAAGCGGCCGCTAGGGCCCTGCAGGAG
GGCCGCATCATGTAATTAGTTATGTCACGCTTACATTCACGCCCTCCCCCCACATCCGCTCTAACCGAAA
AGGAAGGAGTTAGACAACCTGAAGTCTAGGTCCCTATTTATTTTTTTATAGTTATGTTAGTATTAAGAAC
GTTATTTATATTTCAAATTTTTCTTTTTTTTCTGTACAGACGCGTGTACGCATGTAACATTATACTGAAA
ACCTTGCTTGAGAAGGTTTTGGGACGCTCGAAGGCTTTAATTTGCGGCCAAGCTTGGCGTAATCATGGTC
ATAGCTGTTTCCTGTGTGAAATTGTTATCCGCTCACAATTCCACACAACATACGAGCCGGAAGCATAAAG
TGTAAAGCCTGGGGTGCCTAATGAGTGAGCTAACTCACATTAATTGCGTTGCGCTCACTGCCCGCTTTCC
AGTCGGGAAACCTGTCGTGCCAGCTGCATTAATGAATCGGCCAACGCGCGGGGAGAGGCGGTTTGCGTAT
TGGGCGCTCTTCCGCTTCCTCGCTCACTGACTCGCTGCGCTCGGTCGTTCGGCTGCGGCGAGCGGTATCA
GCTCACTCAAAGGCGGTAATACGGTTATCCACAGAATCAGGGGATAACGCAGGAAAGAACATGTGAGCAA
AAGGCCAGCAAAAGGCCAGGAACCGTAAAAAGGCCGCGTTGCTGGCGTTTTTCCATAGGCTCCGCCCCCC
TGACGAGCATCACAAAAATCGACGCTCAAGTCAGAGGTGGCGAAACCCGACAGGACTATAAAGATACCAG
GCGTTTCCCCCTGGAAGCTCCCTCGTGCGCTCTCCTGTTCCGACCCTGCCGCTTACCGGATACCTGTCCG
CCTTTCTCCCTTCGGGAAGCGTGGCGCTTTCTCATAGCTCACGCTGTAGGTATCTCAGTTCGGTGTAGGT
CGTTCGCTCCAAGCTGGGCTGTGTGCACGAACCCCCCGTTCAGCCCGACCGCTGCGCCTTATCCGGTAAC
TATCGTCTTGAGTCCAACCCGGTAAGACACGACTTATCGCCACTGGCAGCAGCCACTGGTAACAGGATTA
GCAGAGCGAGGTATGTAGGCGGTGCTACAGAGTTCTTGAAGTGGTGGCCTAACTACGGCTACACTAGAAG
AACAGTATTTGGTATCTGCGCTCTGCTGAAGCCAGTTACCTTCGGAAAAAGAGTTGGTAGCTCTTGATCC
GGCAAACAAACCACCGCTGGTAGCGGTGGTTTTTTTGTTTGCAAGCAGCAGATTACGCGCAGAAAAAAAG
GATCTCAAGAAGATCCTTTGATCTTTTCTACGGGGTCTGACGCTCAGTGGAACGAAAACTCACGTTAAGG
GATTTTGGTCATGAGATTATCAAAAAGGATCTTCACCTAGATCCTTTTAAATTAAAAATGAAGTTTTAAA
TCAATCTAAAGTATATATGAGTAAACTTGGTCTGACAGTTACCAATGCTTAATCAGTGAGGCACCTATCT
CAGCGATCTGTCTATTTCGTTCATCCATAGTTGCCTGACTCCCCGTCGTGTAGATAACTACGATACGGGA
GGGCTTACCATCTGGCCCCAGTGCTGCAATGATACCGCGAGACCCACGCTCACCGGCTCCAGATTTATCA
GCAATAAACCAGCCAGCCGGAAGGGCCGAGCGCAGAAGTGGTCCTGCAACTTTATCCGCCTCCATCCAGT
CTATTAATTGTTGCCGGGAAGCTAGAGTAAGTAGTTCGCCAGTTAATAGTTTGCGCAACGTTGTTGCCAT
TGCTACAGGCATCGTGGTGTCACGCTCGTCGTTTGGTATGGCTTCATTCAGCTCCGGTTCCCAACGATCA
AGGCGAGTTACATGATCCCCCATGTTGTGCAAAAAAGCGGTTAGCTCCTTCGGTCCTCCGATCGTTGTCA
GAAGTAAGTTGGCCGCAGTGTTATCACTCATGGTTATGGCAGCACTGCATAATTCTCTTACTGTCATGCC
ATCCGTAAGATGCTTTTCTGTGACTGGTGAGTACTCAACCAAGTCATTCTGAGAATAGTGTATGCGGCGA
CCGAGTTGCTCTTGCCCGGCGTCAATACGGGATAATACCGCGCCACATAGCAGAACTTTAAAAGTGCTCA
TCATTGGAAAACGTTCTTCGGGGCGAAAACTCTCAAGGATCTTACCGCTGTTGAGATCCAGTTCGATGTA
ACCCACTCGTGCACCCAACTGATCTTCAGCATCTTTTACTTTCACCAGCGTTTCTGGGTGAGCAAAAACA
GGAAGGCAAAATGCCGCAAAAAAGGGAATAAGGGCGACACGGAAATGTTGAATACTCATACTCTTCCTTT
TTCAATATTATTGAAGCATTTATCAGGGTTATTGTCTCATGAGCGGATACATATTTGAATGTATTTAGAA
AAATAAACAAATAGGGGTTCCGCGCACATTTCCCCGAAAAGTGCCACCTGACGTCTAAGAAACCATTATT
ATCATGACATTAACCTATAAAAATAGGCGTATCACGAGGCCCTTTCGTCTTCAAGAATTAGCTTTTCAAT
TCATCATTTTTTTTTTATTCTTTTTTTTGATTTCGGTTTCCTTGAAATTTTTTTGATTCGGTAATCTCCG
AACAGAAGGAAGAACGAAGGAAGGAGCACAGACTTAGATTGGTATATATACGCATATGTAGTGTTGAAGA
AACATGAAATTGCCCAGTATTCTTAACCCAACTGCACAGAACAAAAACATGCAGGAAACGAAGATAAATC
ATGTCGAAAGCTACATATAAGGAACGTGCTGCTACTCATCCTAGTCCTGTTGCTGCCAAGCTATTTAATA
TCATGCACGAAAAGCAAACAAACTTGTGTGCTTCATTGGATGTTCGTACCACCAAGGAATTACTGGAGTT
AGTTGAAGCATTAGGTCCCAAAATTTGTTTACTAAAAACACATGTGGATATCTTGACTGATTTTTCCATG
GAGGGCACAGTTAAGCCGCTAAAGGCATTATCCGCCAAGTACAATTTTTTACTCTTCGAAGACAGAAAAT
TTGCTGACATTGGTAATACAGTCAAATTGCAGTACTCTGCGGGTGTATACAGAATAGCAGAATGGGCAGA
CATTACGAATGCACACGGTGTGGTGGGCCCAGGTATTGTTAGCGGTTTGAAGCAGGCGGCAGAAGAAGTA
ACAAAGGAACCTAGAGGCCTTTTGATGTTAGCAGAATTGTCATGCAAGGGCTCCCTATCTACTGGAGAAT
ATACTAAGGGTACTGTTGACATTGCGAAGAGCGACAAAGATTTTGTTATCGGCTTTATTGCTCAAAGAGA
CATGGGTGGAAGAGATGAAGGTTACGATTGGTTGATTATGACACCCGGTGTGGGTTTAGATGACAAGGGA
GACGCATTGGGTCAACAGTATAGAACCGTGGATGATGTGGTCTCTACAGGATCTGACATTATTATTGTTG
GAAGAGGACTATTTGCAAAGGGAAGGGATGCTAAGGTAGAGGGTGAACGTTACAGAAAAGCAGGCTGGGA
AGCATATTTGAGAAGATGCGGCCAGCAAAACTAAAAAACTGTATTATAAGTAAATGCATGTATACTAAAC
TCACAAATTAGAGCTTCAATTTAATTATATCAGTTATTACCCAATTCTCATGTTTGACAGCTTATCATCG
ATCGTCCAACTGCATGGAGATGAGTCGTGGCAAGAATACCAAGAGTTCCTCGGTTTGCCAGTTATTAAAA
GACTCGTATTTCCAAAAGACTGCAACATACTACTCAGTGCAGCTTCACAGAAACCTCATTCGTTTATTCC
CTTGTTTGATTCAGAAGCAGGTGGGACAGGTGAACTTTTGGATTGGAACTCGATTTCTGACTGGGTTGGA
AGGCAAGAGAGCCCCGAGAGCTTACATTTTATGTTAGCTGGTGGACTGACGCCAGAAAATGTTGGTGATG
CGCTTAGATTAAATGGCGTTATTGGTGTTGATGTAAGCGGAGGTGTGGAGACAAATGGTGTAAAAGACTC
TAACAAAATAGCAAATTTCGTCAAAAATGCTAAGAAATAGGTTATTACTGAGTAGTATTTATTTAAGTAT
TGTTTGTGCACTTGCCTGCAAGCCTTTTGAAAAGCAAGCATAAAAGATCTAAACATAAAATCTGTAAAAT
AACAAGATGTAAAGATAATGCTAAATCATTTGGCTTTTTGATTGATTGTACAGGAAAATATACATCGCAG
GGGGTTGACTTTTACCATTTCACCGCAATGGAATCAAACTTGTTGAAGAGAATGTTCACAGGCGCATACG
CTACAATGACCCGATTCTTGCTAGCCTTTTCTCGGTCTTGCAAACAACCGCCGGCAGCTTAGTATATAAA
TACACATGTACATACCTCTCTCCGTATCCTCGTAATCATTTTCTTGTATTTATCGTCTTTTCGCTGTAAA
AACTTTATCACACTTATCTCAAATACACTTATTAACCGCTTTTACTATTATCTTCTACGCTGACAGTAAT
ATCAAACAGTGACACATATTAAACACAGTGGTTTCTTTGCATAAACACCATCAGCCTCAAGTCGTCAAGT
AAAGATTTCGTGTTCATGCAGATAGATAACAATCTATATGTTGATAATTAGCGTTGCCTCATCAATGCGA
GATCCGTTTAACCGGACCCTAGTGCACTTACCCCACGTTCGGTCCACTGTGTGCCGAACATGCTCCTTCA
CTATTTTAACATGTGGAATTAATTCTCATGTTTGACAGCTTATCATCGAACTCTAAGAGGTGATACTTAT
TTACTGTAAAACTGTGACGATAAAACCGGAAGGAAGAATAAGAAAACTCGAACTGATCTATAATGCCTAT
TTTCTGTAAAGAGTTTAAGCTATGAAAGCCTCGGCATTTTGGCCGCTCCTAGGTAGTGCTTTTTTTCCAA
GGACAAAACAGTTTCTTTTTCTTGAGCAGGTTTTATGTTTCGGTAATCATAAACAATAAATAAATTATTT
CATTTATGTTTAAAAATAAAAAATAAAAAAGTATTTTAAATTTTTAAAAAAGTTGATTATAAGCATGTGA
CCTTTTGCAAGCAATTAAATTTTGCAATTTGTGATTTAGGCAAAAGTTACTATTTCTGGCTCGTGTAATA
TATGTATGCTAATGTGAACTTTTACAAAGTCGATATGGACTTAGTCAAAAGAAATTTTCTTAAAAATATA
TAGCACTAGCCAATTTAGCACTTCTTTATGAGATATATTATAGACTTTATTAAGCCAGATTTGTGTATTA
TATGTATTTACCCGGCGAATCATGGACATACATTCTGAAATAGGTAATATTCTCTATGGTGAGACAGCAT
AGATAACCTAGGATACAAGTTAAAAGCTAGTACTGTTTTGCAGTAATTTTTTTCTTTTTTATAAGAATGT
TACCACCTAAATAAGTTATAAAGTCAATAGTTAAGTTTGATATTTGATTGTAAAATACCGTAATATATTT
GCATGATCAAAAGGCTCAATGTTGACTAGCCAGCATGTCAACCACTATATTGATCACCGATATTAGGACT
TCCACACCAACTAGTAATATGACAATAAATTCAAGATATTCTTCATGAGAATGGCCCAGCGATTATGCGG
TGTGAAATACCGCACAGATGCGTAAGGAGAAAATACCGCATCAGGCGCCATTCGCCATTCAGGCTGCGCA
ACTGTTGGGAAGGGCGATCGGTGCGGGCCTCTTCGCTATTACGCCAGCTGGCGAAAGGGGGATGTGCTGC
AAGGCGATTAAGTTGGGTAACGCCAGGGTTTTCCCAGTCACGACGTTGTAAAACGACGGCCAGT
Features (pLannotate 1.2.2; 22 found; start..end, strand, type, name):
     28..1035    -  CDS            tTA: tetracycline-controlled transactivator, comprising a fusion of the tetracycline repressor TetR with the C-terminal activation domain of herpes simplex virus VP16 In the Tet-Off® system, tTA binds to the Tet-responsive element and stimulates transcription only in the absence of tetracycline or doxycycline.
   1141..1344    -  promoter       CMV promoter: human cytomegalovirus (CMV) immediate early promoter
   1345..1724    -  enhancer       CMV enhancer: human cytomegalovirus immediate early enhancer
   1836..2023    +  terminator     ADH1 terminator: S. cerevisiae ADH1; transcription terminator for the S. cerevisiae alcohol dehydrogenase 1 (ADH1) gene
   2081..2351    +  protein_bind   tetracycline response element: contains seven copies of the tetracycline operator tetO tetracycline repressor TetR
   2536..2582    +  promoter       araBAD promoter (fragment): araBAD; promoter of the L-arabinose operon of E. coli; the araC regulatory gene is transcribed in the opposite direction (Guzman et al., 1995)
   3676..4383    +  CDS            mCherry: mCherry is a basic (constitutively fluorescent) red fluorescent protein published in 2004, derived from Discosoma sp.. It is reported to be a very rapidly-maturing monomer with low acid sensitivity.
   4418..4665    +  terminator     CYC1 terminator: S. cerevisiae CYC1; transcription terminator for CYC1
   4712..4728    -  protein_bind   lac operator: The lac repressor binds to the lac operator to inhibit transcription in E. coli. This inhibition can be relieved by adding lactose or isopropyl-β-D-thiogalactopyranoside (IPTG). lac repressor encoded by lacI
   4736..4766    -  promoter       lac promoter: promoter for the E. coli lac operon
   4781..4802    -  protein_bind   CAP binding site: CAP binding activates transcription in the presence of cAMP. E. coli catabolite activator protein
   4815..4907    -  CDS            lacI (fragment): lac repressor; lacI; The lac repressor binds to the lac operator to inhibit transcription in E. coli. This inhibition can be relieved by adding lactose or isopropyl-β-D-thiogalactopyranoside (IPTG).
   5090..5678    -  rep_origin     ori: high-copy-number ColE1/pMB1/pBR322/pUC origin of replication
   5849..6709    -  CDS            AmpR: β-lactamase; bla; confers resistance to ampicillin, carbenicillin, and related antibiotics
   6710..6814    -  promoter       AmpR promoter: bla
   6925..7140    +  promoter       URA3 promoter: S. cerevisiae URA3
   7141..7944    +  CDS            URA3: orotidine-5'-phosphate decarboxylase, required for uracil biosynthesis; S. cerevisiae URA3; yeast auxotrophic marker, counterselectable with 5-fluoroorotic acid (5-FOA)
   8034..8052    +  promoter       tet promoter (fragment): E. coli promoter for tetracycline efflux protein gene
   8279..9441    +  misc_feature   CEN/ARS: S. cerevisiae CEN4 centromere fused to the autonomously replicating sequence ARS1/ARS416
   9889..9999    -  CDS            RMD1 (fragment): RMD1_YEAST - Experimental evidence at protein level: Swiss-Prot protein existence level 1. Required for sporulation where it is believed to have a role in meiotic nuclear division. From Saccharomyces cerevisiae (strain ATCC 204508 / S288c) (Baker's yeast).
  10004..10055   +  misc_feature   bom (fragment): basis of mobility region from pBR322
  10061..4       -  CDS            lacZα (fragment) (across the origin): LacZα fragment of β-galactosidase; lacZ fragment
