[The description below was written by a language model from this plasmid's Addgene catalogue record and pLannotate feature annotations shown in this document.]
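Description:
pCM189-ParB1::mCherry (also known as pOR1-mch) is a 10.2 kb yeast expression plasmid built on the pCM189 backbone, a centromeric Tet-Off shuttle vector. In Saccharomyces cerevisiae it is maintained through a CEN4/ARS1 element, which typically gives stable low-copy inheritance, and is selected with the URA3 auxotrophic marker, which is also counterselectable with 5-FOA. In E. coli it is propagated through a ColE1/pUC-type origin with ampicillin resistance (AmpR). Residual lac promoter/operator, lacZα, lacI, bom and tet promoter fragments are carry-over from the parental cloning vectors.

The payload is ParB1 from Burkholderia cenocepacia fused at its C terminus to the monomeric red fluorescent protein mCherry. The feature table does not annotate the ParB1 coding sequence itself, but the unannotated gap of about 1.1 kb just upstream of mCherry is consistent with its position. The catalogue lists the promoter as pBAD/tetO. In line with this, a tetracycline response element with seven tetO copies lies upstream, followed by a short araBAD promoter fragment that probably came along with the insert, and the fusion is terminated by the CYC1 terminator. A divergently oriented cassette expresses the tTA transactivator (TetR–VP16) from CMV enhancer/promoter sequences. tTA binds the tetO array and activates transcription only in the absence of tetracycline or doxycycline, so expression of the fusion can be turned down by adding the drug. An ADH1 terminator sits between the two units.

The stated purpose is expression of ParB1-mCherry in yeast. ParB proteins bind and accumulate at their cognate parS-type sites, so a fluorescent ParB fusion can mark a tagged chromosomal locus as a visible focus. The associated publication title points to non-intrusive live-cell imaging of DNA dynamics during early double-strand break processing.
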