Addgene plasmid #87253: pCM189-ParB1::mCherry
Purpose: Expresses ParB1-mCherry in yeast. Also known as pOR1-mch
Depositing lab: Kerstin Bystricky. Depositing organization: CNRS, Delegation Midi Pyrenees. Publication: DNA dynamics during early double-strand break processing revealed by non-intrusive imaging of living cells. Saad H, Gallardo F, Dalvai M, Tanguy-le-Gac N, Lane D, Bystricky K. PLoS Genet. 2014 Mar 13;10(3):e1004187. doi: 10.1371/journal.pgen.1004187. eCollection 2014 Mar. PGENETICS-D-13-01770 PubMed 24625580.
Backbone
  Vector backbone: pCM189
  Vector type: Yeast Expression
  Selectable markers: URA3
Growth in bacteria
  Bacterial resistance: Ampicillin, 100 μg/mL
  Growth temperature: 37°C
  Growth strain: DH5alpha
  Copy number: Unknown
Gene/Insert
  Gene/Insert name: ParB1
  Species: Burkholderia cenocepacia
  Promoter: pBAD/tetO
  Tag / fusion protein: mCherry (C terminal on backbone)
  Cloning method: Unknown
  Sequencing primers: 5′ ARA_promoter-F
Terms and licenses: Academic/Nonprofit Terms; Industry Terms: Not Available to Industry
How to cite: pCM189-ParB1::mCherry was a gift from Kerstin Bystricky (Addgene plasmid # 87253 ; http://n2t.net/addgene:87253 ; RRID:Addgene_87253)
